>Addgene plasmid #219964 | MSCV-BCR-ABL1-p190-IRES-EGFP | addgene full sequence | sequence record 442484 | Addgene NGS Result
AATGAAAGACCCCACCTGTAGGTTTGGCAAGCTAGCTTAAGTAACGCCATTTTGCAAGGCATGGAAAATA
CATAACTGAGAATAGAGAAGTTCAGATCAAGGTTAGGAACAGAGAGACAGCAGAATATGGGCCAAACAGG
ATATCTGTGGTAAGCAGTTCCTGCCCCGGCTCAGGGCCAAGAACAGATGGTCCCCAGATGCGGTCCCGCC
CTCAGCAGTTTCTAGAGAACCATCAGATGTTTCCAGGGTGCCCCAAGGACCTGAAATGACCCTGTGCCTT
ATTTGAACTAACCAATCAGTTCGCTTCTCGCTTCTGTTCGCGCGCTTCTGCTCCCCGAGCTCAATAAAAG
AGCCCACAACCCCTCACTCGGCGCGCCAGTCCTCCGATAGACTGCGTCGCCCGGGTACCCGTATTCCCAA
TAAAGCCTCTTGCTGTTTGCATCCGAATCGTGGACTCGCTGATCCTTGGGAGGGTCTCCTCAGATTGATT
GACTGCCCACCTCGGGGGTCTTTCATTTGGAGGTTCCACCGAGATTTGGAGACCCCTGCCCAGGGACCAC
CGACCCCCCCGCCGGGAGGTAAGCTGGCCAGCGGTCGTTTCGTGTCTGTCTCTGTCTTTGTGCGTGTTTG
TGCCGGCATCTAATGTTTGCGCCTGCGTCTGTACTAGTTAGCTAACTAGCTCTGTATCTGGCGGACCCGT
GGTGGAACTGACGAGTTCTGAACACCCGGCCGCAACCCTGGGAGACGTCCCAGGGACTTTGGGGGCCGTT
TTTGTGGCCCGACCTGAGGAAGGGAGTCGATGTGGAATCCGACCCCGTCAGGATATGTGGTTCTGGTAGG
AGACGAGAACCTAAAACAGTTCCCGCCTCCGTCTGAATTTTTGCTTTCGGTTTGGAACCGAAGCCGCGCG
TCTTGTCTGCTGCAGCGCTGCAGCATCGTTCTGTGTTGTCTCTGTCTGACTGTGTTTCTGTATTTGTCTG
AAAATTAGGGCCAGACTGTTACCACTCCCTTAAGTTTGACCTTAGGTCACTGGAAAGATGTCGAGCGGAT
CGCTCACAACCAGTCGGTAGATGTCAAGAAGAGACGTTGGGTTACCTTCTGCTCTGCAGAATGGCCAACC
TTTAACGTCGGATGGCCGCGAGACGGCACCTTTAACCGAGACCTCATCACCCAGGTTAAGATCAAGGTCT
TTTCACCTGGCCCGCATGGACACCCAGACCAGGTCCCCTACATCGTGACCTGGGAAGCCTTGGCTTTTGA
CCCCCCTCCCTGGGTCAAGCCCTTTGTACACCCTAAGCCTCCGCCTCCTCTTCCTCCATCCGCCCCGTCT
CTCCCCCTTGAACCTCCTCGTTCGACCCCGCCTCGATCCTCCCTTTATCCAGCCCTCACTCCTTCTCTAG
GCGCCGGAATTCCCCGGCGCCCGGGGCCGGGCCTGGCGAGGCCGCCGCGCCGCCGCTGAGACGGGCCCCG
CGCGCAGCCCGGCGGCGCAGGTAAGGCCGGCCGCGCCATGGTGGACCCGGTGGGCTTCGCGGAGGCGTGG
AAGGCGCAGTTCCCGGACTCAGAGCCCCCGCGCATGGAGCTGCGCTCAGTGGGCGACATCGAGCAGGAGC
TGGAGCGCTGCAAGGCCTCCATTCGGCGCCTGGAGCAGGAGGTGAACCAGGAGCGCTTCCGCATGATCTA
CCTGCAGACGTTGCTGGCCAAGGAAAAGAAGAGCTATGACCGGCAGCGATGGGGCTTCCGGCGCGCGGCG
CAGGCCCCCGACGGCGCCTCCGAGCCCCGAGCGTCCGCGTCGCGCCCGCAGCCAGCGCCCGCCGACGGAG
CCGACCCGCCGCCCGCCGAGGAGCCCGAGGCCCGGCCCGACGGCGAGGGTTCTCCGGGTAAGGCCAGGCC
CGGGACCGCCCGCAGGCCCGGGGCAGCCGCGTCGGGGGAACGGGACGACCGGGGACCCCCCGCCAGCGTG
GCGGCGCTCAGGTCCAACTTCGAGCGGATCCGCAAGGGCCATGGCCAGCCCGGGGCGGACGCCGAGAAGC
CCTTCTACGTGAACGTCGAGTTTCACCACGAGCGCGGCCTGGTGAAGGTCAACGACAAAGAGGTGTCGGA
CCGCATCAGCTCCCTGGGCAGCCAGGCCATGCAGATGGAGCGCAAAAAGTCCCAGCACGGCGCGGGCTCG
AGCGTGGGGGATGCATCCAGGCCCCCTTACCGGGGACGCTCCTCGGAGAGCAGCTGCGGCGTCGACGGCG
ACTACGAGGACGCCGAGTTGAACCCCCGCTTCCTGAAGGACAACCTGATCGACGCCAATGGCGGTAGCAG
GCCCCCTTGGCCGCCCCTGGAGTACCAGCCCTACCAGAGCATCTACGTCGGGGGCATGATGGAAGGGGAG
GGCAAGGGCCCGCTCCTGCGCAGCCAGAGCACCTCTGAGCAGGAGAAGCGCCTTACCTGGCCCCGCAGGT
CCTACTCCCCCCGGAGTTTTGAGGATTGCGGAGGCGGCTATACCCCGGACTGCAGCTCCAATGAGAACCT
CACCTCCAGCGAGGAGGACTTCTCCTCTGGCCAGTCCAGCCGCGTGTCCCCAAGCCCCACCACCTACCGC
ATGTTCCGGGACAAAAGCCGCTCTCCCTCGCAGAACTCGCAACAGTCCTTCGACAGCAGCAGTCCCCCCA
CGCCGCAGTGCCATAAGCGGCACCGGCACTGCCCGGTTGTCGTGTCCGAGGCCACCATCGTGGGCGTCCG
CAAGACCGGGCAGATCTGGCCCAACGATGGCGAGGGCGCCTTCCATGGAGACGCAGAAGCCCTTCAGCGG
CCAGTAGCATCTGACTTTGAGCCTCAGGGTCTGAGTGAAGCCGCTCGTTGGAACTCCAAGGAAAACCTTC
TCGCTGGACCCAGTGAAAATGACCCCAACCTTTTCGTTGCACTGTATGATTTTGTGGCCAGTGGAGATAA
CACTCTAAGCATAACTAAAGGTGAAAAGCTCCGGGTCTTAGGCTATAATCACAATGGGGAATGGTGTGAA
GCCCAAACCAAAAATGGCCAAGGCTGGGTCCCAAGCAACTACATCACGCCAGTCAACAGTCTGGAGAAAC
ACTCCTGGTACCATGGGCCTGTGTCCCGCAATGCCGCTGAGTATCTGCTGAGCAGCGGGATCAATGGCAG
CTTCTTGGTGCGTGAGAGTGAGAGCAGTCCTGGCCAGAGGTCCATCTCGCTGAGATACGAAGGGAGGGTG
TACCATTACAGGATCAACACTGCTTCTGATGGCAAGCTCTACGTCTCCTCCGAGAGCCGCTTCAACACCC
TGGCCGAGTTGGTTCATCATCATTCAACGGTGGCCGACGGGCTCATCACCACGCTCCATTATCCAGCCCC
AAAGCGCAACAAGCCCACTGTCTATGGTGTGTCCCCCAACTACGACAAGTGGGAGATGGAACGCACGGAC
ATCACCATGAAGCACAAGCTGGGCGGGGGCCAGTACGGGGAGGTGTACGAGGGCGTGTGGAAGAAATACA
GCCTGACGGTGGCCGTGAAGACCTTGAAGGAGGACACCATGGAGGTGGAAGAGTTCTTGAAAGAAGCTGC
AGTCATGAAAGAGATCAAACACCCTAACCTGGTGCAGCTCCTTGGGGTCTGCACCCGGGAGCCCCCGTTC
TATATCATCACTGAGTTCATGACCTACGGGAACCTCCTGGACTACCTGAGGGAGTGCAACCGGCAGGAGG
TGAACGCCGTGGTGCTGCTGTACATGGCCACTCAGATCTCGTCAGCCATGGAGTACCTGGAGAAGAAAAA
CTTCATCCACAGAGATCTTGCTGCCCGAAACTGCCTGGTAGGGGAGAACCACTTGGTGAAGGTAGCTGAT
TTTGGCCTGAGCAGGTTGATGACAGGGGACACCTACACAGCCCATGCTGGAGCCAAGTTCCCCATCAAAT
GGACTGCACCCGAGAGCCTGGCCTACAACAAGTTCTCCATCAAGTCCGACGTCTGGGCATTTGGAGTATT
GCTTTGGGAAATTGCTACCTATGGCATGTCCCCTTACCCGGGAATTGACCTGTCCCAGGTGTATGAGCTG
CTAGAGAAGGACTACCGCATGGAGCGCCCAGAAGGCTGCCCAGAGAAGGTCTATGAACTCATGCGAGCAT
GTTGGCAGTGGAATCCCTCTGACCGGCCCTCCTTTGCTGAAATCCACCAAGCCTTTGAAACAATGTTCCA
GGAATCCAGTATCTCAGACGAAGTGGAAAAGGAGCTGGGGAAACAAGGCGTCCGTGGGGCTGTGAGTACC
TTGCTGCAGGCCCCAGAGCTGCCCACCAAGACGAGGACCTCCAGGAGAGCTGCAGAGCACAGAGACACCA
CTGACGTGCCTGAGATGCCTCACTCCAAGGGCCAGGGAGAGAGCGATCCTCTGGACCATGAGCCTGCCGT
GTCTCCATTGCTCCCTCGAAAAGAGCGAGGTCCCCCGGAGGGCGGCCTGAATGAAGATGAGCGCCTTCTC
CCCAAAGACAAAAAGACCAACTTGTTCAGCGCCTTGATCAAGAAGAAGAAGAAGACAGCCCCAACCCCTC
CCAAACGCAGCAGCTCCTTCCGGGAGATGGACGGCCAGCCGGAGCGCAGAGGGGCCGGCGAGGAAGAGGG
CCGAGACATCAGCAACGGGGCACTGGCTTTCACCCCCTTGGACACAGCTGACCCAGCCAAGTCCCCAAAG
CCCAGCAATGGGGCTGGGGTCCCCAATGGAGCCCTCCGGGAGTCCGGGGGCTCAGGCTTCCGGTCTCCCC
ACCTGTGGAAGAAGTCCAGCACGCTGACCAGCAGCCGCCTAGCCACCGGCGAGGAGGAGGGCGGTGGCAG
CTCCAGCAAGCGCTTCCTGCGCTCTTGCTCCGCCTCCTGCGTTCCCCATGGGGCCAAGGACACGGAGTGG
AGGTCAGTCACGCTGCCTCGGGACTTGCAGTCCACGGGAAGACAGTTTGACTCGTCCACATTTGGAGGGC
ACAAAAGTGAGAAGCCGGCTCTGCCTCGGAAGAGGGCAGGGGAGAACAGGTCTGACCAGGTGACCCGAGG
CACAGTAACGCCTCCCCCCAGGCTGGTGAAAAAGAATGAGGAAGCTGCTGATGAGGTCTTCAAAGACATC
ATGGAGTCCAGCCCGGGCTCCAGCCCGCCCAACCTGACTCCAAAACCCCTCCGGCGGCAGGTCACCGTGG
CCCCTGCCTCGGGCCTCCCCCACAAGGAAGAAGCTGGAAAGGGCAGTGCCTTAGGGACCCCTGCTGCAGC
TGAGCCAGTGACCCCCACCAGCAAAGCAGGCTCAGGTGCACCAGGGGGCACCAGCAAGGGCCCCGCCGAG
GAGTCCAGAGTGAGGAGGCACAAGCACTCCTCTGAGTCGCCAGGGAGGGACAAGGGGAAATTGTCCAGGC
TCAAACCTGCCCCGCCGCCCCCACCAGCAGCCTCTGCAGGGAAGGCTGGAGGAAAGCCCTCGCAGAGCCC
GAGCCAGGAGGCGGCCGGGGAGGCAGTCCTGGGCGCAAAGACAAAAGCCACGAGTCTGGTTGATGCTGTG
AACAGTGACGCTGCCAAGCCCAGCCAGCCGGGAGAGGGCCTCAAAAAGCCCGTGCTCCCGGCCACTCCAA
AGCCACAGTCCGCCAAGCCGTCGGGGACCCCCATCAGCCCAGCCCCCGTTCCCTCCACGTTGCCATCAGC
ATCCTCGGCCCTGGCAGGGGACCAGCCGTCTTCCACCGCCTTCATCCCTCTCATATCAACCCGAGTGTCT
CTTCGGAAAACCCGCCAGCCTCCAGAGCGGATCGCCAGCGGCGCCATCACCAAGGGCGTGGTCCTGGACA
GCACCGAGGCGCTGTGCCTCGCCATCTCTAGGAACTCCGAGCAGATGGCCAGCCACAGCGCAGTGCTGGA
GGCCGGCAAAAACCTCTACTCGTTCTGCGTGAGCTATGTGGATTCCATCCAGCAAATGAGGAACAAGTTT
GCCTTCCGAGAGGCCATCAACAAACTGGAGAATAATCTCCGGGAGCTTCAGATCTGCCCGGCGACAGCAG
GCAGTGGTCCAGCGGCCACTCAGGACTTCAGCAAGCTCCTCAGTTCGGTGAAGGAAATCAGTGACATAGT
GCAGAGGTAGCAGCAGTCAGGGGTCAGGTGTCAGGCCCGTCGGAGCTGCCTGCAGCACATGCGGGCTCGC
CCATACCCGTGACAGTGGCTGACAAGGGACTAGTGAGTCAGCACCTTGGCCCAGGAGCTCTGCGCCAGGC
AGAGCTGAGGGCCCTGTGGAGTCCAGCTCTACTACCTACGTTTGCACCGCCTGCCCTCCCGCACCTTCCT
CCTCCCCGCTCCGTCTCTGTCCTCGAATTTTATCTGTGGAGTTCCTGCTCCGTGGACTGCAGTCGGCATG
CCAGGACCCGCCAGCCCCGCTCCCACCTAGTGCCCCAGACTGAGCTCTCCAGGCCAGGTGGGAACGGCTG
ATGTGGACTGTCTTTTTCATTTTTTTCTCTCTGGAGCCCCTCCTCCCCCGGCTGGGCCTCCTTCTTCCAC
TTCTCCAAGAATGGAAGCCTGAACTGAGGCCTTGTGTGTCAGGCCCTCTGCCTGCACTCCCTGGCCTTGC
CCGTCGTGTGCTGAAGACATGTTTCAAGAACCGCATTTCGGGAAGGGCATGCACGGGCATGCACACGGCT
GGTCACTCTGCCCTCTGCTGCTGCCCGGGGTGGGGTGCACTCGCCATTTCCTCACGTGCAGGACAGCTCT
TGATTTGGGTGGAAAACAGGGTGCTAAAGCCAACCAGCCTTTGGGTCCTGGGCAGGTGGGAGCTGAAAAG
GATCGAGGCATGGGGCATGTCCTTTCCATCTGTCCACATCCCCAGAGCCCAGCTCTTGCTCTCTTGTGAC
GTGCACTGTGAATCCTGGCAAGAAAGCTGGAATTCGTTAACCTCGAGAGATCCGCGGCCGCCCCTCTCCC
TCCCCCCCCCCTAACGTTACTGGCCGAAGCCGCTTGGAATAAGGCCGGTGTGCGTTTGTCTATATGTTAT
TTTCCACCATATTGCCGTCTTTTGGCAATGTGAGGGCCCGGAAACCTGGCCCTGTCTTCTTGACGAGCAT
TCCTAGGGGTCTTTCCCCTCTCGCCAAAGGAATGCAAGGTCTGTTGAATGTCGTGAAGGAAGCAGTTCCT
CTGGAAGCTTCTTGAAGACAAACAACGTCTGTAGCGACCCTTTGCAGGCAGCGGAACCCCCCACCTGGCG
ACAGGTGCCTCTGCGGCCAAAAGCCACGTGTATAAGATACACCTGCAAAGGCGGCACAACCCCAGTGCCA
CGTTGTGAGTTGGATAGTTGTGGAAAGAGTCAAATGGCTCTCCTCAAGCGTATTCAACAAGGGGCTGAAG
GATGCCCAGAAGGTACCCCATTGTATGGGATCTGATCTGGGGCCTCGGTGCACATGCTTTACATGTGTTT
AGTCGAGGTTAAAAAAACGTCTAGGCCCCCCGAACCACGGGGACGTGGTTTTCCTTTGAAAAACACGATG
ATAATATGGCCACAACCATGGTGAGCAAGGGCGAGGAGCTGTTCACCGGGGTGGTGCCCATCCTGGTCGA
GCTGGACGGCGACGTAAACGGCCACAAGTTCAGCGTGTCCGGCGAGGGCGAGGGCGATGCCACCTACGGC
AAGCTGACCCTGAAGTTCATCTGCACCACCGGCAAGCTGCCCGTGCCCTGGCCCACCCTCGTGACCACCC
TGACCTACGGCGTGCAGTGCTTCAGCCGCTACCCCGACCACATGAAGCAGCACGACTTCTTCAAGTCCGC
CATGCCCGAAGGCTACGTCCAGGAGCGCACCATCTTCTTCAAGGACGACGGCAACTACAAGACCCGCGCC
GAGGTGAAGTTCGAGGGCGACACCCTGGTGAACCGCATCGAGCTGAAGGGCATCGACTTCAAGGAGGACG
GCAACATCCTGGGGCACAAGCTGGAGTACAACTACAACAGCCACAACGTCTATATCATGGCCGACAAGCA
GAAGAACGGCATCAAGGTGAACTTCAAGATCCGCCACAACATCGAGGACGGCAGCGTGCAGCTCGCCGAC
CACTACCAGCAGAACACCCCCATCGGCGACGGCCCCGTGCTGCTGCCCGACAACCACTACCTGAGCACCC
AGTCCGCCCTGAGCAAAGACCCCAACGAGAAGCGCGATCACATGGTCCTGCTGGAGTTCGTGACCGCCGC
CGGGATCACTCTCGGCATGGACGAGCTGTACAAGTAACTCGAGGGATCCGTCGACCTGCAGCCAAGCTTA
TCGATAAAATAAAAGATTTTATTTAGTCTCCAGAAAAAGGGGGGAATGAAAGACCCCACCTGTAGGTTTG
GCAAGCTAGCTTAAGTAACGCCATTTTGCAAGGCATGGAAAATACATAACTGAGAATAGAGAAGTTCAGA
TCAAGGTTAGGAACAGAGAGACAGCAGAATATGGGCCAAACAGGATATCTGTGGTAAGCAGTTCCTGCCC
CGGCTCAGGGCCAAGAACAGATGGTCCCCAGATGCGGTCCCGCCCTCAGCAGTTTCTAGAGAACCATCAG
ATGTTTCCAGGGTGCCCCAAGGACCTGAAATGACCCTGTGCCTTATTTGAACTAACCAATCAGTTCGCTT
CTCGCTTCTGTTCGCGCGCTTCTGCTCCCCGAGCTCAATAAAAGAGCCCACAACCCCTCACTCGGCGCGC
CAGTCCTCCGATAGACTGCGTCGCCCGGGTACCCGTGTATCCAATAAACCCTCTTGCAGTTGCATCCGAC
TTGTGGTCTCGCTGTTCCTTGGGAGGGTCTCCTCTGAGTGATTGACTACCCGTCAGCGGGGGTCTTTCAT
GGGTAACAGTTTCTTGAAGTTGGAGAACAACATTCTGAGGGTAGGAGTCGAATATTAAGTAATCCTGACT
CAATTAGCCACTGTTTTGAATCCACATACTCCAATACTCCTGAAATAGTTCATTATGGACAGCGCAGAAA
GAGCTGGGGAGAATTGTGAAATTGTTATCCGCTCACAATTCCACACAACATACGAGCCGGAAGCATAAAG
TGTAAAGCCTGGGGTGCCTAATGAGTGAGCTAACTCACATTAATTGCGTTGCGCTCACTGCCCGCTTTCC
AGTCGGGAAACCTGTCGTGCCAGCTGCATTAATGAATCGGCCAACGCGCGGGGAGAGGCGGTTTGCGTAT
TGGGCGCTCTTCCGCTTCCTCGCTCACTGACTCGCTGCGCTCGGTCGTTCGGCTGCGGCGAGCGGTATCA
GCTCACTCAAAGGCGGTAATACGGTTATCCACAGAATCAGGGGATAACGCAGGAAAGAACATGTGAGCAA
AAGGCCAGCAAAAGGCCAGGAACCGTAAAAAGGCCGCGTTGCTGGCGTTTTTCCATAGGCTCCGCCCCCC
TGACGAGCATCACAAAAATCGACGCTCAAGTCAGAGGTGGCGAAACCCGACAGGACTATAAAGATACCAG
GCGTTTCCCCCTGGAAGCTCCCTCGTGCGCTCTCCTGTTCCGACCCTGCCGCTTACCGGATACCTGTCCG
CCTTTCTCCCTTCGGGAAGCGTGGCGCTTTCTCATAGCTCACGCTGTAGGTATCTCAGTTCGGTGTAGGT
CGTTCGCTCCAAGCTGGGCTGTGTGCACGAACCCCCCGTTCAGCCCGACCGCTGCGCCTTATCCGGTAAC
TATCGTCTTGAGTCCAACCCGGTAAGACACGACTTATCGCCACTGGCAGCAGCCACTGGTAACAGGATTA
GCAGAGCGAGGTATGTAGGCGGTGCTACAGAGTTCTTGAAGTGGTGGCCTAACTACGGCTACACTAGAAG
AACAGTATTTGGTATCTGCGCTCTGCTGAAGCCAGTTACCTTCGGAAAAAGAGTTGGTAGCTCTTGATCC
GGCAAACAAACCACCGCTGGTAGCGGTGGTTTTTTTGTTTGCAAGCAGCAGATTACGCGCAGAAAAAAAG
GATCTCAAGAAGATCCTTTGATCTTTTCTACGGGGTCTGACGCTCAGTGGAACGAAAACTCACGTTAAGG
GATTTTGGTCATGAGATTATCAAAAAGGATCTTCACCTAGATCCTTTTAAATTAAAAATGAAGTTTTAAA
TCAATCTAAAGTATATATGAGTAAACTTGGTCTGACAGTTACCAATGCTTAATCAGTGAGGCACCTATCT
CAGCGATCTGTCTATTTCGTTCATCCATAGTTGCCTGACTCCCCGTCGTGTAGATAACTACGATACGGGA
GGGCTTACCATCTGGCCCCAGTGCTGCAATGATACCGCGAGACCCACGCTCACCGGCTCCAGATTTATCA
GCAATAAACCAGCCAGCCGGAAGGGCCGAGCGCAGAAGTGGTCCTGCAACTTTATCCGCCTCCATCCAGT
CTATTAATTGTTGCCGGGAAGCTAGAGTAAGTAGTTCGCCAGTTAATAGTTTGCGCAACGTTGTTGCCAT
TGCTACAGGCATCGTGGTGTCACGCTCGTCGTTTGGTATGGCTTCATTCAGCTCCGGTTCCCAACGATCA
AGGCGAGTTACATGATCCCCCATGTTGTGCAAAAAAGCGGTTAGCTCCTTCGGTCCTCCGATCGTTGTCA
GAAGTAAGTTGGCCGCAGTGTTATCACTCATGGTTATGGCAGCACTGCATAATTCTCTTACTGTCATGCC
ATCCGTAAGATGCTTTTCTGTGACTGGTGAGTACTCAACCAAGTCATTCTGAGAATAGTGTATGCGGCGA
CCGAGTTGCTCTTGCCCGGCGTCAATACGGGATAATACCGCGCCACATAGCAGAACTTTAAAAGTGCTCA
TCATTGGAAAACGTTCTTCGGGGCGAAAACTCTCAAGGATCTTACCGCTGTTGAGATCCAGTTCGATGTA
ACCCACTCGTGCACCCAACTGATCTTCAGCATCTTTTACTTTCACCAGCGTTTCTGGGTGAGCAAAAACA
GGAAGGCAAAATGCCGCAAAAAAGGGAATAAGGGCGACACGGAAATGTTGAATACTCATACTCTTCCTTT
TTCAATATTATTGAAGCATTTATCAGGGTTATTGTCTCATGAGCGGATACATATTTGAATGTATTTAGAA
AAATAAACAAATAGGGGTTCCGCGCACATTTCCCCGAAAAGTGCCACCTGACGTCTAAGAAACCATTATT
ATCATGACATTAACCTATAAAAATAGGCGTATCACGAGGCCCTTTCGTCTCGCGCGTTTCGGTGATGACG
GTGAAAACCTCTGACACATGCAGCTCCCGGAGACGGTCACAGCTTGTCTGTAAGCGGATGCCGGGAGCAG
ACAAGCCCGTCAGGGCGCGTCAGCGGGTGTTGGCGGGTGTCGGGGCTGGCTTAACTATGCGGCATCAGAG
CAGATTGTACTGAGAGTGCACCATATGCGGTGTGAAATACCGCACAGATGCGTAAGGAGAAAATACCGCA
TCAGGCGCCATTCGCCATTCAGGCTGCGCAACTGTTGGGAAGGGCGATCGGTGCGGGCCTCTTCGCTATT
ACGCCAGCTGGCGAAAGGGGGATGTGCTGCAAGGCGATTAAGTTGGGTAACGCCAGGGTTTTCCCAGTCA
CGACGTTGTAAAACGACGGCGCAAGGAATGGTGCATGCAAGGAGATGGCGCCCAACAGTCCCCCGGCCAC
GGGGCCTGCCACCATACCCACGCCGAAACAAGCGCTCATGAGCCCGAAGTGGCGAGCCCGATCTTCCCCA
TCGGTGATGTCGGCGATATAGGCGCCAGCAACCGCACCTGTGGCGCCGGTGATGCCGGCCACGATGCGTC
CGGCGTAGAGGCGATTAGTCCAATTTGTTAAAGACAGGATATCAGTGGTCCAGGCTCTAGTTTTGACTCA
ACAATATCACCAGCTGAAGCCTATAGAGTACGAGCCATAGATAAAATAAAAGATTTTATTTAGTCTCCAG
AAAAAGGGGGG
Features (pLannotate 1.2.2; 20 found; start..end, strand, type, name):
      1..517     +  LTR            5' LTR: 5' long terminal repeat from murine embryonic stem cell virus
    581..922     +  misc_feature   MESV Ψ: packaging signal of murine embryonic stem cell virus
    989..1405    +  CDS            gag (truncated): truncated Moloney murine leukemia virus (MMLV) gag gene lacking the start codon
   1508..2788    +  CDS            BCR (fragment): BCR_HUMAN - Also known as BCR1, D22S11. Experimental evidence at protein level: Swiss-Prot protein existence level 1. Protein with a unique structure having two opposing regulatory activities toward small GTP-binding proteins. The C-terminus is a GTPase-activating protein (GAP) domain which stimulates GTP hydrolysis by RAC1, RAC2 and CDC42. Accelerates the intrinsic rate of GTP hydrolysis of RAC1 or CDC42, leading to down-regulation of the active GTP-bound form (PubMed:7479768, PubMed:1903516, PubMed:17116687). The central Dbl homology (DH) domain functions as guanine nucleotide exchange facto
   2786..6097    +  CDS            ABL1: ABL1_HUMAN - Also known as ABL, JTK7. Experimental evidence at protein level: Swiss-Prot protein existence level 1. Non-receptor tyrosine-protein kinase that plays a role in many key processes linked to cell growth and survival such as cytoskeleton remodeling in response to extracellular stimuli, cell motility and adhesion, receptor endocytosis, autophagy, DNA damage response and apoptosis. Coordinates actin remodeling through tyrosine phosphorylation of proteins controlling cytoskeleton dynamics like WASF3 (involved in branch formation); ANXA1 (involved in membrane anchoring); DBN1, DBNL, CTT
   7032..7494    +  misc_feature   IRES: internal ribosome entry site (IRES) of the encephalomyocarditis virus (EMCV)
   7508..8227    +  CDS            EGFP: the original enhanced GFP (Yang et al., 1996) mammalian codon-optimized
   8306..8820    +  LTR            3' LTR: 3' long terminal repeat from murine embryonic stem cell virus
   8980..9002    -  protein_bind   lac operator (fragment): The lac repressor binds to the lac operator to inhibit transcription in E. coli. This inhibition can be relieved by adding lactose or isopropyl-β-D-thiogalactopyranoside (IPTG). lac repressor encoded by lacI
   9006..9036    -  promoter       lac promoter: promoter for the E. coli lac operon
   9051..9072    -  protein_bind   CAP binding site: CAP binding activates transcription in the presence of cAMP. E. coli catabolite activator protein
   9085..9177    -  CDS            lacI (fragment): lac repressor; lacI; The lac repressor binds to the lac operator to inhibit transcription in E. coli. This inhibition can be relieved by adding lactose or isopropyl-β-D-thiogalactopyranoside (IPTG).
   9360..9948    -  rep_origin     ori: high-copy-number ColE1/pMB1/pBR322/pUC origin of replication
  10119..10979   -  CDS            AmpR: β-lactamase; bla; confers resistance to ampicillin, carbenicillin, and related antibiotics
  10980..11084   -  promoter       AmpR promoter: bla
  11179..11214   +  CDS            rop (fragment): Rop protein, which maintains plasmids at low copy number; rop
  11316..11415   +  misc_feature   bom (fragment): basis of mobility region from pBR322
  11421..11570   -  CDS            lacZα (fragment): LacZα fragment of β-galactosidase; lacZ fragment
  11570..11771   -  CDS            TcR (fragment): tetracycline efflux protein; tet; confers resistance to tetracycline
  11772..11870   +  CDS            env (fragment): murine leukemia virus gPr80 envelope polyprotein precursor; env; proteolytically cleaved into gp70SU and p15TM subunits
