[The description below was written by a language model from this plasmid's Addgene catalogue record and pLannotate feature annotations shown in this document.]
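Description:
MSCV-BCR-ABL1-p190-IRES-EGFP is a gammaretroviral expression vector of about 11.9 kb, built on the MSCV-IRES-EGFP backbone to express the human BCR-ABL1 p190 fusion oncoprotein in mammalian cells. The proviral cassette is bounded by 5' and 3' long terminal repeats from murine embryonic stem cell virus. It carries the MESV Ψ packaging signal followed by a truncated gag segment lacking its start codon, an arrangement that supports efficient encapsidation of the vector RNA without producing Gag protein. No internal promoter is annotated, so transcription of the payload is presumably driven by the 5' LTR. Functional gag, pol and env genes are absent (only a short env remnant is annotated outside the LTRs), so making infectious particles requires these functions from a packaging system.

The insert is annotated as an N-terminal fragment of human BCR joined directly to the ABL1 tyrosine kinase coding sequence, consistent with the shorter p190 form of the fusion. Roughly 900 bp between the end of the ABL1 annotation and the IRES carries no annotation. Downstream, an encephalomyocarditis virus IRES permits cap-independent translation of EGFP from the same bicistronic transcript, so green fluorescence marks transduced or transfected cells that express the fusion and allows them to be tracked or sorted.

For propagation in E. coli, the backbone provides a high-copy ColE1/pUC-type origin and a β-lactamase gene conferring ampicillin resistance. The lac, lacZα, rop, bom and tetracycline-resistance fragments are non-functional remnants of earlier cloning vectors. The record states the purpose only as expression of BCR-ABL1 p190 in mammalian cells and gives no more specific application.
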