Addgene plasmid #219964: MSCV-BCR-ABL1-p190-IRES-EGFP
Purpose: Express human BCR-ABL1-P190 in mammalian cells
Depositing lab: Mohamed Fareh. Depositing organization: Peter MacCallum Cancer Institute.
Backbone
  Vector backbone: MSCV-IRES-EGFP
  Vector type: Mammalian Expression, Retroviral
Growth in bacteria
  Bacterial resistance: Ampicillin, 100 μg/mL
  Growth temperature: 37°C
  Growth strain: NEB Stable
  Copy number: High Copy
Gene/Insert
  Gene/Insert name: BCR-ABL1-P190
  Species: H. sapiens (human)
  Entrez Gene: ABL1 (a.k.a. ABL, BCR-ABL, CHDSKM, JTK7, bcr/abl, c-ABL, c-ABL1, p150, v-abl)
  Cloning method: Unknown
  Sequencing primers: 5′ CCCTTGAACCTCCTCGTTCGACC; 3′ cacctgacccctgactgc
Resource information
  A portion of this plasmid was derived from a plasmid made by: Paul Ekert's Lab Murdoch Children’s Research Institute, Royal Children's Hospital, 50 Flemington Rd, Parkville, Melbourne, 3052, Australia
Terms and licenses: Academic/Nonprofit Terms; Industry Terms: Not Available to Industry
How to cite: MSCV-BCR-ABL1-p190-IRES-EGFP was a gift from Mohamed Fareh (Addgene plasmid # 219964 ; http://n2t.net/addgene:219964 ; RRID:Addgene_219964)
